Addgene plasmid #144129: TFORF2554
Purpose: Lentiviral vector for overexpressing transcription factor ORFs with unique 24-bp barcodes. Barcodes facilitate identification of transcription factors in pooled screens.
Depositing lab: Feng Zhang. Depositing organization: Broad Institute. Publication: A transcription factor atlas of directed differentiation. Joung J, Ma S, Tay T, Geiger-Schuller KR, Kirchgatterer PC, Verdine VK, Guo B, Arias-Garcia MA, Allen WE, Singh A, Kuksenko O, Abudayyeh OO, Gootenberg JS, Fu Z, Macrae RK, Buenrostro JD, Regev A, Zhang F. Cell. 2023 Jan 5;186(1):209-229.e26. doi: 10.1016/j.cell.2022.11.026. PubMed 36608654.
Backbone
  Vector backbone: pLX_TRC317
  Backbone manufacturer: Broad Institute Genetic Perturbation Platform
  Backbone size w/o insert (bp): 8264
  Vector type: Mammalian Expression, Lentiviral
  Selectable markers: Puromycin
Growth in bacteria
  Bacterial resistance: Ampicillin, 100 μg/mL
  Growth temperature: 37°C
  Growth strain: NEB Stable
  Copy number: High Copy
Gene/Insert
  Gene/Insert name: AR
  Species: H. sapiens (human)
  Insert size (bp): 2864
  Entrez Gene: AR (a.k.a. AIS, AR8, DHTR, HUMARA, HYSP1, KD, NR3C4, SBMA, SMAX1, TFM)
  Promoter: EF1a
  Cloning method: Unknown
  Sequencing primers: 5′ GGGTGGAGACTGAAGTTAGGCCAG; 3′ CACATAGCGTAAAAGGAGCAACATAG
Terms and licenses: Academic/Nonprofit Terms; Industry Terms: Not Available to Industry
Depositor comments: NM_000044,ENST00000374690 . The transcription factor ORF portion of this plasmid was synthesized by Genewiz. Please test multiple small colonies in case of plasmid recombination. To make this collection available in a timely manner, a portion of this collection was not fully sequenced by Addgene. If an Addgene verified full plasmid sequence is not available, please contact us prior to placing an order to request the full sequence.
How to cite: TFORF2554 was a gift from Feng Zhang (Addgene plasmid # 144129 ; http://n2t.net/addgene:144129 ; RRID:Addgene_144129)
