[The description below was written by a language model from this plasmid's Addgene catalogue record and pLannotate feature annotations shown in this document.]
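Description:
TFORF2554 is a lentiviral mammalian expression plasmid built on the pLX_TRC317 backbone and carrying the human androgen receptor (AR) open reading frame. It belongs to a barcoded transcription factor ORF collection. In bacteria it is maintained through a high-copy ColE1/pUC-type origin and selected with ampicillin via the β-lactamase gene; an f1 origin and remnants of a lac/lacZα cloning region flanked by T7 and T3 promoters are also present in the backbone. The depositor notes that the plasmid may recombine during propagation, which is common for LTR-containing vectors.

The viral portion follows a third-generation, self-inactivating layout. An RSV promoter drives a truncated HIV-1 5' LTR, followed by the Ψ packaging signal with a gag fragment, the Rev response element for Rev-dependent export of the genomic RNA, a cPPT/CTS element, and a ΔU3 3' LTR with a downstream SV40 polyadenylation signal. Within this transfer cassette, an SV40 early promoter/origin region drives puromycin N-acetyltransferase, allowing puromycin selection of transduced cells. Downstream, the constitutive EF-1α promoter drives the synthesized AR coding sequence, about 2.8 kb and corresponding to the reference AR transcript cited by the depositor, followed by WPRE to enhance transcript stability and expression. No epitope tag or fluorescent reporter is annotated.

Each ORF in the collection is paired with a unique 24-bp barcode, although the feature table does not annotate it. A short U6 promoter fragment detected between the ORF and WPRE is probably a residual or primer-binding sequence rather than a functional promoter. The construct is intended for stable AR overexpression, individually or in pooled transcription factor screens where barcode sequencing identifies the ORF.
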