Features (pLannotate 1.2.2; 31 found; start..end, strand, type, name):
      5..231     +  promoter       RSV promoter: Rous sarcoma virus enhancer/promoter
    232..412     +  LTR            5' LTR (truncated): truncated 5' long terminal repeat (LTR) from HIV-1
    459..584     +  misc_feature   HIV-1 Ψ: packaging signal of human immunodeficiency virus type 1
    568..931     +  CDS            HIV-1 gag (fragment): gag protein from human immunodeficiency virus 1; gag
   1077..1310    +  misc_feature   RRE: The Rev response element (RRE) of HIV-1 allows for Rev-dependent mRNA export from the nucleus to the cytoplasm.
   1687..1713    +  CDS            Rev (fragment): human immunodeficiency virus 1 (HIV-1) Rev protein; rev; enhances nuclear export of unspliced and incompletely spliced viral mRNAs
   1720..1743    +  promoter       SV40 promoter (fragment): SV40 early promoter
   1744..1815    +  promoter       SV40 promoter (fragment): SV40 enhancer and early promoter
   1839..1974    +  rep_origin     SV40 ori: SV40 origin of replication
   2020..2616    +  CDS            PuroR (fragment): puromycin N-acetyltransferase; pac from Streptomyces; confers resistance to puromycin
   2665..2782    +  misc_feature   cPPT/CTS: central polypurine tract and central termination sequence of HIV-1
   2847..2913    +  CDS            small t antigen (fragment): SV40 (simian virus 40) small t antigen
   2920..4098    +  promoter       EF-1α promoter: strong constitutive promoter for human elongation factor EF-1α
   4115..6874    +  CDS            AR: ANDR_HUMAN - Also known as DHTR, NR3C4. Experimental evidence at protein level: Swiss-Prot protein existence level 1. [Isoform 4]: Lacks the C-terminal ligand-binding domain and may therefore constitutively activate the transcription of a specific set of genes independently of steroid hormones. From Homo sapiens (Human).
   6890..6943    +  promoter       U6 promoter (fragment): RNA polymerase III promoter for human U6 snRNA
   6985..7573    +  misc_feature   WPRE: woodchuck hepatitis virus posttranscriptional regulatory element
   7624..7643    +  misc_feature   cPPT/CTS (fragment): central polypurine tract and central termination sequence of HIV-1
   7645..7878    +  LTR            3' LTR (ΔU3): self-inactivating 3' long terminal repeat (LTR) from HIV-1
   7956..8077    +  polyA_signal   SV40 poly(A) signal: SV40 polyadenylation signal
   8117..8252    +  rep_origin     SV40 ori: SV40 origin of replication
   8273..8291    -  promoter       T7 promoter: promoter for bacteriophage T7 RNA polymerase
   8299..8454    +  CDS            lacZα (fragment): LacZα fragment of β-galactosidase; lacZ fragment
   8459..8887    +  rep_origin     f1 ori (sequence partly withheld): f1 bacteriophage origin of replication; arrow indicates direction of (+) strand synthesis
   8940..9044    +  promoter       AmpR promoter: bla
   9045..9905    +  CDS            AmpR: β-lactamase; bla; confers resistance to ampicillin, carbenicillin, and related antibiotics
  10076..10664   +  rep_origin     ori: high-copy-number ColE1/pMB1/pBR322/pUC origin of replication
  10847..10939   +  CDS            lacI (fragment): lac repressor; lacI; The lac repressor binds to the lac operator to inhibit transcription in E. coli. This inhibition can be relieved by adding lactose or isopropyl-β-D-thiogalactopyranoside (IPTG).
  10952..10973   +  protein_bind   CAP binding site: CAP binding activates transcription in the presence of cAMP. E. coli catabolite activator protein
  10988..11018   +  promoter       lac promoter: promoter for the E. coli lac operon
  11022..11044   +  protein_bind   lac operator (fragment): The lac repressor binds to the lac operator to inhibit transcription in E. coli. This inhibition can be relieved by adding lactose or isopropyl-β-D-thiogalactopyranoside (IPTG). lac repressor encoded by lacI
  11087..11105   +  promoter       T3 promoter: promoter for bacteriophage T3 RNA polymerase
>Addgene plasmid #144129 | TFORF2554 | addgene full sequence | sequence record 396194 | Addgene NGS Result
TTAATGTAGTCTTATGCAATACTCTTGTAGTCTTGCAACATGGTAACGATGAGTTAGCAACATGCCTTAC
AAGGAGAGAAAAAGCACCGTGCATGCCGATTGGTGGAAGTAAGGTGGTACGATCGTGCCTTATTAGGAAG
GCAACAGACGGGTCTGACATGGATTGGACGAACCACTGAATTGCCGCATTGCAGAGATATTGTATTTAAG
TGCCTAGCTCGATACATAAACGGGTCTCTCTGGTTAGACCAGATCTGAGCCTGGGAGCTCTCTGGCTAAC
TAGGGAACCCACTGCTTAAGCCTCAATAAAGCTTGCCTTGAGTGCTTCAAGTAGTGTGTGCCCGTCTGTT
GTGTGACTCTGGTAACTAGAGATCCCTCAGACCCTTTTAGTCAGTGTGGAAAATCTCTAGCAGTGGCGCC
CGAACAGGGACTTGAAAGCGAAAGGGAAACCAGAGGAGCTCTCTCGACGCAGGACTCGGCTTGCTGAAGC
GCGCACGGCAAGAGGCGAGGGGCGGCGACTGGTGAGTACGCCAAAAATTTTGACTAGCGGAGGCTAGAAG
GAGAGAGATGGGTGCGAGAGCGTCAGTATTAAGCGGGGGAGAATTAGATCGCGATGGGAAAAAATTCGGT
TAAGGCCAGGGGGAAAGAAAAAATATAAATTAAAACATATAGTATGGGCAAGCAGGGAGCTAGAACGATT
CGCAGTTAATCCTGGCCTGTTAGAAACATCAGAAGGCTGTAGACAAATACTGGGACAGCTACAACCATCC
CTTCAGACAGGATCAGAAGAACTTAGATCATTATATAATACAGTAGCAACCCTCTATTGTGTGCATCAAA
GGATAGAGATAAAAGACACCAAGGAAGCTTTAGACAAGATAGAGGAAGAGCAAAACAAAAGTAAGACCAC
CGCACAGCAAGCGGCCGCTGATCTTCAGACCTGGAGGAGGAGATATGAGGGACAATTGGAGAAGTGAATT
ATATAAATATAAAGTAGTAAAAATTGAACCATTAGGAGTAGCACCCACCAAGGCAAAGAGAAGAGTGGTG
CAGAGAGAAAAAAGAGCAGTGGGAATAGGAGCTTTGTTCCTTGGGTTCTTGGGAGCAGCAGGAAGCACTA
TGGGCGCAGCGTCAATGACGCTGACGGTACAGGCCAGACAATTATTGTCTGGTATAGTGCAGCAGCAGAA
CAATTTGCTGAGGGCTATTGAGGCGCAACAGCATCTGTTGCAACTCACAGTCTGGGGCATCAAGCAGCTC
CAGGCAAGAATCCTGGCTGTGGAAAGATACCTAAAGGATCAACAGCTCCTGGGGATTTGGGGTTGCTCTG
GAAAACTCATTTGCACCACTGCTGTGCCTTGGAATGCTAGTTGGAGTAATAAATCTCTGGAACAGATTTG
GAATCACACGACCTGGATGGAGTGGGACAGAGAAATTAACAATTACACAAGCTTAATACACTCCTTAATT
GAAGAATCGCAAAACCAGCAAGAAAAGAATGAACAAGAATTATTGGAATTAGATAAATGGGCAAGTTTGT
GGAATTGGTTTAACATAACAAATTGGCTGTGGTATATAAAATTATTCATAATGATAGTAGGAGGCTTGGT
AGGTTTAAGAATAGTTTTTGCTGTACTTTCTATAGTGAATAGAGTTAGGCAGGGATATTCACCATTATCG
TTTCAGACCCACCTCCCAACCCCGAGGGGACCCATGCATTGCATCTCAATTAGTCAGCAACCAGGTGTGG
AAAGTCCCCAGGCTCCCCAGCAGGCAGAAGTATGCAAAGCATGCGTCTCAATTAGTCAGCAACCATAGTC
CCGCCCCTAACTCCGCCCATCCCGCCCCTAACTCCGCCCAGTTCCGCCCATTCTCCGCCCCATGGCTGAC
TAATTTTTTTTATTTATGCAGAGGCCGAGGCCGCCTCGGCCTCTGAGCTATTCCAGAAGTAGTGAGGAGG
CTTTTTTGGAGGCCTAGGCTTTTGCAAAAAGCTTTCTAGAGGTACCACCGGAGCTTACCATGACCGAGTA
CAAGCCCACGGTGCGCCTCGCCACCCGCGACGACGTCCCCAGGGCCGTACGCACCCTCGCCGCCGCGTTC
GCCGACTACCCCGCCACGCGCCACACCGTCGATCCGGACCGCCACATCGAGCGGGTCACCGAGCTGCAAG
AACTCTTCCTCACGCGCGTCGGGCTCGACATCGGCAAGGTGTGGGTCGCGGACGACGGCGCCGCCGTGGC
GGTCTGGACCACGCCGGAGAGCGTCGAAGCGGGGGCGGTGTTCGCCGAGATCGGCCCGCGCATGGCCGAG
TTGAGCGGTTCCCGGCTGGCCGCGCAGCAACAGATGGAAGGCCTCCTGGCGCCGCACCGGCCCAAGGAGC
CCGCGTGGTTCCTGGCCACCGTCGGCGTCTCGCCCGACCACCAGGGCAAGGGTCTGGGCAGCGCCGTCGT
GCTCCCCGGAGTGGAGGCGGCCGAGCGCGCCGGGGTGCCCGCCTTCCTGGAGACCTCCGCGCCCCGCAAC
CTCCCCTTCTACGAGCGGCTCGGCTTCACCGTCACCGCCGACGTCGAGGTGCCCGAAGGACCGCGCACCT
GGTGCATGACCCGCAAGCCCGGTGCCAGTTAACGAATTCTAGATCTTGAGACAAATGGCAGTATTCATCC
ACAATTTTAAAAGAAAAGGGGGGATTGGGGGGTACAGTGCAGGGGAAAGAATAGTAGACATAATAGCAAC
AGACATACAAACTAAAGAATTACAAAAACAAATTACAAAAATTCAAAATTTTCGGGTTTATTACAGGGAC
AGCAGAGATCCACTTTGGCGCCGGCTCGAGGCCTGCAGGTGCAAAGATGGATAAAGTTTTAAACAGAGAG
GAATCTTTGCAGCTAATGGACCTTCTAGGTCTTGAAAGGAGTGGGAATTGGCTCCGGTGCCCGTCAGTGG
GCAGAGCGCACATCGCCCACAGTCCCCGAGAAGTTGGGGGGAGGGGTCGGCAATTGAACCGGTGCCTAGA
GAAGGTGGCGCGGGGTAAACTGGGAAAGTGATGTCGTGTACTGGCTCCGCCTTTTTCCCGAGGGTGGGGG
AGAACCGTATATAAGTGCAGTAGTCGCCGTGAACGTTCTTTTTCGCAACGGGTTTGCCGCCAGAACACAG
GTAAGTGCCGTGTGTGGTTCCCGCGGGCCTGGCCTCTTTACGGGTTATGGCCCTTGCGTGCCTTGAATTA
CTTCCACCTGGCTGCAGTACGTGATTCTTGATCCCGAGCTTCGGGTTGGAAGTGGGTGGGAGAGTTCGAG
GCCTTGCGCTTAAGGAGCCCCTTCGCCTCGTGCTTGAGTTGAGGCCTGGCCTGGGCGCTGGGGCCGCCGC
GTGCGAATCTGGTGGCACCTTCGCGCCTGTCTCGCTGCTTTCGATAAGTCTCTAGCCATTTAAAATTTTT
GATGACCTGCTGCGACGCTTTTTTTCTGGCAAGATAGTCTTGTAAATGCGGGCCAAGATCTGCACACTGG
TATTTCGGTTTTTGGGGCCGCGGGCGGCGACGGGGCCCGTGCGTCCCAGCGCACATGTTCGGCGAGGCGG
GGCCTGCGAGCGCGGCCACCGAGAATCGGACGGGGGTAGTCTCAAGCTGGCCGGCCTGCTCTGGTGCCTG
GCCTCGCGCCGCCGTGTATCGCCCCGCCCTGGGCGGCAAGGCTGGCCCGGTCGGCACCAGTTGCGTGAGC
GGAAAGATGGCCGCTTCCCGGCCCTGCTGCAGGGAGCTCAAAATGGAGGACGCGGCGCTCGGGAGAGCGG
GCGGGTGAGTCACCCACACAAAGGAAAAGGGCCTTTCCGTCCTCAGCCGTCGCTTCATGTGACTCCACGG
AGTACCGGGCGCCGTCCAGGCACCTCGATTAGTTCTCGAGCTTTTGGAGTACGTCGTCTTTAGGTTGGGG
GGAGGGGTTTTATGCGATGGAGTTTCCCCACACTGAGTGGGTGGAGACTGAAGTTAGGCCAGCTTGGCAC
TTGATGTAATTCTCCTTGGAATTTGCCCTTTTTGAGTTTGGATCTTGGTTCATTCTCAAGCCTCAGACAG
TGGTTCAAAGTTTTTTTCTTCCATTTCAGGTGTCGTGAGGCTAGCACCGCCACCATGGAAGTGCAGTTAG
GGCTGGGAAGGGTCTACCCTCGGCCGCCGTCCAAGACCTACCGAGGAGCTTTCCAGAATCTGTTCCAGAG
CGTGCGCGAAGTGATCCAGAACCCGGGCCCCAGGCACCCAGAGGCCGCGAGCGCAGCACCTCCCGGCGCC
AGTTTGCTGCTGCTGCAGCAGCAGCAGCAGCAGCAGCAGCAGCAGCAGCAGCAGCAGCAGCAGCAGCAGC
AGCAGCAGCAGCAAGAGACTAGCCCCAGGCAGCAGCAGCAGCAGCAGGGTGAGGATGGTTCTCCCCAAGC
CCATCGTAGAGGCCCCACAGGCTACCTGGTCCTGGATGAGGAACAGCAACCTTCACAGCCGCAGTCGGCC
CTGGAGTGCCACCCCGAGAGAGGTTGCGTCCCAGAGCCTGGAGCCGCCGTGGCCGCCAGCAAGGGGCTGC
CGCAGCAGCTGCCAGCACCTCCGGACGAGGATGACTCAGCTGCCCCATCCACGTTGTCCCTGCTGGGCCC
CACTTTCCCCGGCTTAAGCAGCTGCTCCGCTGACCTTAAAGACATCCTGAGCGAGGCCAGCACCATGCAA
CTCCTTCAGCAACAGCAGCAGGAAGCAGTATCCGAAGGCAGCAGCAGCGGGAGAGCGAGGGAGGCCTCGG
GGGCTCCCACTTCCTCCAAGGACAATTACTTAGGGGGCACTTCGACCATTTCTGACAACGCCAAGGAGTT
GTGTAAGGCAGTGTCGGTGTCCATGGGCCTGGGTGTGGAGGCGTTGGAGCATCTGAGTCCAGGGGAACAG
CTTCGGGGGGATTGCATGTACGCCCCACTTTTGGGAGTTCCACCCGCTGTGCGTCCCACTCCTTGTGCCC
CATTGGCCGAATGCAAAGGTTCTCTGCTAGACGACAGCGCAGGCAAGAGCACTGAAGATACTGCTGAGTA
TTCCCCTTTCAAGGGAGGTTACACCAAAGGGCTAGAAGGCGAGAGCCTAGGCTGCTCTGGCAGCGCTGCA
GCAGGGAGCTCCGGGACACTTGAACTGCCGTCTACCCTGTCTCTCTACAAGTCCGGAGCACTGGACGAGG
CAGCTGCGTACCAGAGTCGCGACTACTACAACTTTCCACTGGCTCTGGCCGGACCGCCGCCCCCTCCGCC
GCCTCCCCATCCCCACGCTCGCATCAAGCTGGAGAACCCGCTGGACTACGGCAGCGCCTGGGCGGCTGCG
GCGGCGCAGTGCCGCTATGGGGACCTGGCGAGCCTGCATGGCGCGGGTGCAGCGGGACCCGGTTCTGGGT
CACCCTCAGCCGCCGCTTCCTCATCCTGGCACACTCTCTTCACAGCCGAAGAAGGCCAGTTGTATGGACC
GTGTGGTGGTGGTGGGGGTGGTGGCGGCGGCGGCGGCGGCGGCGGCGGCGGCGGCGGCGGCGGCGGCGGC
GGCGAGGCGGGAGCTGTAGCCCCCTACGGCTACACTCGGCCCCCTCAGGGGCTGGCGGGCCAGGAAAGCG
ACTTCACCGCACCTGATGTGTGGTACCCTGGCGGCATGGTGAGCAGAGTGCCCTATCCCAGTCCCACTTG
TGTCAAAAGCGAAATGGGCCCCTGGATGGATAGCTACTCCGGACCTTACGGGGACATGCGTTTGGAGACT
GCCAGGGACCATGTTTTGCCCATTGACTATTACTTTCCACCCCAGAAGACCTGCCTGATCTGTGGAGATG
AAGCTTCTGGGTGTCACTATGGAGCTCTCACATGTGGAAGCTGCAAGGTCTTCTTCAAAAGAGCCGCTGA
AGGGAAACAGAAGTACCTGTGCGCCAGCAGAAATGATTGCACTATTGATAAATTCCGAAGGAAAAATTGT
CCATCTTGTCGTCTTCGGAAATGTTATGAAGCAGGGATGACTCTGGGAGCCCGGAAGCTGAAGAAACTTG
GTAATCTGAAACTACAGGAGGAAGGAGAGGCTTCCAGCACCACCAGCCCCACTGAGGAGACAACCCAGAA
GCTGACAGTGTCACACATTGAAGGCTATGAATGTCAGCCCATCTTTCTGAATGTCCTGGAAGCCATTGAG
CCAGGTGTAGTGTGTGCTGGACACGACAACAACCAGCCCGACTCCTTTGCAGCCTTGCTCTCTAGCCTCA
ATGAACTGGGAGAGAGACAGCTTGTACACGTGGTCAAGTGGGCCAAGGCCTTGCCTGGCTTCCGCAACTT
ACACGTGGACGACCAGATGGCTGTCATTCAGTACTCCTGGATGGGGCTCATGGTGTTTGCCATGGGCTGG
CGATCCTTCACCAATGTCAACTCCAGGATGCTCTACTTCGCCCCTGATCTGGTTTTCAATGAGTACCGCA
TGCACAAGTCCCGGATGTACAGCCAGTGTGTCCGAATGAGGCACCTCTCTCAAGAGTTTGGATGGCTCCA
AATCACCCCCCAGGAATTCCTGTGCATGAAAGCACTGCTACTCTTCAGCATTATTCCAGTGGATGGGCTG
AAAAATCAAAAATTCTTTGATGAACTTCGAATGAACTACATCAAGGAACTCGATCGTATCATTGCATGCA
AAAGAAAAAATCCCACATCCTGCTCAAGACGCTTCTACCAGCTCACCAAGCTCCTGGACTCCGTGCAGCC
TATTGCGAGAGAGCTGCATCAGTTCACTTTTGACCTGCTAATCAAGTCACACATGGTGAGCGTGGACTTT
CCGGAAATGATGGCAGAGATCATCTCTGTGCAAGTGCCCAAGATCCTTTCTGGGAAAGTCAAGCCCATCT
ATTTCCACACCCAGTAGTAATGAACTAGTCCGTAACTTGAAAGTATTTCGATTTCTTGGCTTTATATATC
TTGTGGAAAGGACGACCGCAGGTACGAGCGCGGTCAACCACGCGTTAAGTCGACAATCAACCTCTGGATT
ACAAAATTTGTGAAAGATTGACTGGTATTCTTAACTATGTTGCTCCTTTTACGCTATGTGGATACGCTGC
TTTAATGCCTTTGTATCATGCTATTGCTTCCCGTATGGCTTTCATTTTCTCCTCCTTGTATAAATCCTGG
TTGCTGTCTCTTTATGAGGAGTTGTGGCCCGTTGTCAGGCAACGTGGCGTGGTGTGCACTGTGTTTGCTG
ACGCAACCCCCACTGGTTGGGGCATTGCCACCACCTGTCAGCTCCTTTCCGGGACTTTCGCTTTCCCCCT
CCCTATTGCCACGGCGGAACTCATCGCCGCCTGCCTTGCCCGCTGCTGGACAGGGGCTCGGCTGTTGGGC
ACTGACAATTCCGTGGTGTTGTCGGGGAAATCATCGTCCTTTCCTTGGCTGCTCGCCTGTGTTGCCACCT
GGATTCTGCGCGGGACGTCCTTCTGCTACGTCCCTTCGGCCCTCAATCCAGCGGACCTTCCTTCCCGCGG
CCTGCTGCCGGCTCTGCGGCCTCTTCCGCGTCTTCGCCTTCGCCCTCAGACGAGTCGGATCTCCCTTTGG
GCCGCCTCCCCGCGTCGACTTTAAGACCAATGACTTACAAGGCAGCTGTAGATCTTAGCCACTTTTTAAA
AGAAAAGGGGGGACTGGAAGGGCTAATTCACTCCCAACGAAGACAAGATCTGCTTTTTGCTTGTACTGGG
TCTCTCTGGTTAGACCAGATCTGAGCCTGGGAGCTCTCTGGCTAACTAGGGAACCCACTGCTTAAGCCTC
AATAAAGCTTGCCTTGAGTGCTTCAAGTAGTGTGTGCCCGTCTGTTGTGTGACTCTGGTAACTAGAGATC
CCTCAGACCCTTTTAGTCAGTGTGGAAAATCTCTAGCAGTACGTATAGTAGTTCATGTCATCTTATTATT
CAGTATTTATAACTTGCAAAGAAATGAATATCAGAGAGTGAGAGGAACTTGTTTATTGCAGCTTATAATG
GTTACAAATAAAGCAATAGCATCACAAATTTCACAAATAAAGCATTTTTTTCACTGCATTCTAGTTGTGG
TTTGTCCAAACTCATCAATGTATCTTATCATGTCTGGCTCTAGCTATCCCGCCCCTAACTCCGCCCATCC
CGCCCCTAACTCCGCCCAGTTCCGCCCATTCTCCGCCCCATGGCTGACTAATTTTTTTTATTTATGCAGA
GGCCGAGGCCGCCTCGGCCTCTGAGCTATTCCAGAAGTAGTGAGGAGGCTTTTTTGGAGGCCTAGGGACG
TACCCAATTCGCCCTATAGTGAGTCGTATTACGCGCGCTCACTGGCCGTCGTTTTACAACGTCGTGACTG
GGAAAACCCTGGCGTTACCCAACTTAATCGCCTTGCAGCACATCCCCCTTTCGCCAGCTGGCGTAATAGC
GAAGAGGCCCGCACCGATCGCCCTTCCCAACAGTTGCGCAGCCTGAATGGCGAATGGG
[124 nt withheld, positions 8459-8582]
C
[91 nt withheld, positions 8584-8674]
A
[49 nt withheld, positions 8676-8724]
CCTTTGACGTTGGAGTCCACGTTCTTT
[37 nt withheld, positions 8752-8788]
ACCCTATCTCGGTCTATTCTTTTGATTTATAAGGGATTTTGCCGATTTCGGCCTATTGGTTAAAAAATGA
GCTGATTTAACAAAAATTTAACGCGAATTTTAACAAAATATTAACGCTTACAATTTAGGTGGCACTTTTC
GGGGAAATGTGCGCGGAACCCCTATTTGTTTATTTTTCTAAATACATTCAAATATGTATCCGCTCATGAG
ACAATAACCCTGATAAATGCTTCAATAATATTGAAAAAGGAAGAGTATGAGTATTCAACATTTCCGTGTC
GCCCTTATTCCCTTTTTTGCGGCATTTTGCCTTCCTGTTTTTGCTCACCCAGAAACGCTGGTGAAAGTAA
AAGATGCTGAAGATCAGTTGGGTGCACGAGTGGGTTACATCGAACTGGATCTCAACAGCGGTAAGATCCT
TGAGAGTTTTCGCCCCGAAGAACGTTTTCCAATGATGAGCACTTTTAAAGTTCTGCTATGTGGCGCGGTA
TTATCCCGTATTGACGCCGGGCAAGAGCAACTCGGTCGCCGCATACACTATTCTCAGAATGACTTGGTTG
AGTACTCACCAGTCACAGAAAAGCATCTTACGGATGGCATGACAGTAAGAGAATTATGCAGTGCTGCCAT
AACCATGAGTGATAACACTGCGGCCAACTTACTTCTGACAACGATCGGAGGACCGAAGGAGCTAACCGCT
TTTTTGCACAACATGGGGGATCATGTAACTCGCCTTGATCGTTGGGAACCGGAGCTGAATGAAGCCATAC
CAAACGACGAGCGTGACACCACGATGCCTGTAGCAATGGCAACAACGTTGCGCAAACTATTAACTGGCGA
ACTACTTACTCTAGCTTCCCGGCAACAATTAATAGACTGGATGGAGGCGGATAAAGTTGCAGGACCACTT
CTGCGCTCGGCCCTTCCGGCTGGCTGGTTTATTGCTGATAAATCTGGAGCCGGTGAGCGTGGGTCTCGCG
GTATCATTGCAGCACTGGGGCCAGATGGTAAGCCCTCCCGTATCGTAGTTATCTACACGACGGGGAGTCA
GGCAACTATGGATGAACGAAATAGACAGATCGCTGAGATAGGTGCCTCACTGATTAAGCATTGGTAACTG
TCAGACCAAGTTTACTCATATATACTTTAGATTGATTTAAAACTTCATTTTTAATTTAAAAGGATCTAGG
TGAAGATCCTTTTTGATAATCTCATGACCAAAATCCCTTAACGTGAGTTTTCGTTCCACTGAGCGTCAGA
CCCCGTAGAAAAGATCAAAGGATCTTCTTGAGATCCTTTTTTTCTGCGCGTAATCTGCTGCTTGCAAACA
AAAAAACCACCGCTACCAGCGGTGGTTTGTTTGCCGGATCAAGAGCTACCAACTCTTTTTCCGAAGGTAA
CTGGCTTCAGCAGAGCGCAGATACCAAATACTGTTCTTCTAGTGTAGCCGTAGTTAGGCCACCACTTCAA
GAACTCTGTAGCACCGCCTACATACCTCGCTCTGCTAATCCTGTTACCAGTGGCTGCTGCCAGTGGCGAT
AAGTCGTGTCTTACCGGGTTGGACTCAAGACGATAGTTACCGGATAAGGCGCAGCGGTCGGGCTGAACGG
GGGGTTCGTGCACACAGCCCAGCTTGGAGCGAACGACCTACACCGAACTGAGATACCTACAGCGTGAGCT
ATGAGAAAGCGCCACGCTTCCCGAAGGGAGAAAGGCGGACAGGTATCCGGTAAGCGGCAGGGTCGGAACA
GGAGAGCGCACGAGGGAGCTTCCAGGGGGAAACGCCTGGTATCTTTATAGTCCTGTCGGGTTTCGCCACC
TCTGACTTGAGCGTCGATTTTTGTGATGCTCGTCAGGGGGGCGGAGCCTATGGAAAAACGCCAGCAACGC
GGCCTTTTTACGGTTCCTGGCCTTTTGCTGGCCTTTTGCTCACATGTTCTTTCCTGCGTTATCCCCTGAT
TCTGTGGATAACCGTATTACCGCCTTTGAGTGAGCTGATACCGCTCGCCGCAGCCGAACGACCGAGCGCA
GCGAGTCAGTGAGCGAGGAAGCGGAAGAGCGCCCAATACGCAAACCGCCTCTCCCCGCGCGTTGGCCGAT
TCATTAATGCAGCTGGCACGACAGGTTTCCCGACTGGAAAGCGGGCAGTGAGCGCAACGCAATTAATGTG
AGTTAGCTCACTCATTAGGCACCCCAGGCTTTACACTTTATGCTTCCGGCTCGTATGTTGTGTGGAATTG
TGAGCGGATAACAATTTCACACAGGAAACAGCTATGACCATGATTACGCCAAGCGCGCAATTAACCCTCA
CTAAAGGGAACAAAAGCTGGAGCTGCAAGC
