>Addgene plasmid #144129 | TFORF2554 | depositor partial sequence | sequence record 284511 | Insert
ACCGCCACCATGGAAGTGCAGTTAGGGCTGGGAAGGGTCTACCCTCGGCCGCCGTCCAAGACCTACCGAG
GAGCTTTCCAGAATCTGTTCCAGAGCGTGCGCGAAGTGATCCAGAACCCGGGCCCCAGGCACCCAGAGGC
CGCGAGCGCAGCACCTCCCGGCGCCAGTTTGCTGCTGCTGCAGCAGCAGCAGCAGCAGCAGCAGCAGCAG
CAGCAGCAGCAGCAGCAGCAGCAGCAGCAGCAGCAGCAAGAGACTAGCCCCAGGCAGCAGCAGCAGCAGC
AGGGTGAGGATGGTTCTCCCCAAGCCCATCGTAGAGGCCCCACAGGCTACCTGGTCCTGGATGAGGAACA
GCAACCTTCACAGCCGCAGTCGGCCCTGGAGTGCCACCCCGAGAGAGGTTGCGTCCCAGAGCCTGGAGCC
GCCGTGGCCGCCAGCAAGGGGCTGCCGCAGCAGCTGCCAGCACCTCCGGACGAGGATGACTCAGCTGCCC
CATCCACGTTGTCCCTGCTGGGCCCCACTTTCCCCGGCTTAAGCAGCTGCTCCGCTGACCTTAAAGACAT
CCTGAGCGAGGCCAGCACCATGCAACTCCTTCAGCAACAGCAGCAGGAAGCAGTATCCGAAGGCAGCAGC
AGCGGGAGAGCGAGGGAGGCCTCGGGGGCTCCCACTTCCTCCAAGGACAATTACTTAGGGGGCACTTCGA
CCATTTCTGACAACGCCAAGGAGTTGTGTAAGGCAGTGTCGGTGTCCATGGGCCTGGGTGTGGAGGCGTT
GGAGCATCTGAGTCCAGGGGAACAGCTTCGGGGGGATTGCATGTACGCCCCACTTTTGGGAGTTCCACCC
GCTGTGCGTCCCACTCCTTGTGCCCCATTGGCCGAATGCAAAGGTTCTCTGCTAGACGACAGCGCAGGCA
AGAGCACTGAAGATACTGCTGAGTATTCCCCTTTCAAGGGAGGTTACACCAAAGGGCTAGAAGGCGAGAG
CCTAGGCTGCTCTGGCAGCGCTGCAGCAGGGAGCTCCGGGACACTTGAACTGCCGTCTACCCTGTCTCTC
TACAAGTCCGGAGCACTGGACGAGGCAGCTGCGTACCAGAGTCGCGACTACTACAACTTTCCACTGGCTC
TGGCCGGACCGCCGCCCCCTCCGCCGCCTCCCCATCCCCACGCTCGCATCAAGCTGGAGAACCCGCTGGA
CTACGGCAGCGCCTGGGCGGCTGCGGCGGCGCAGTGCCGCTATGGGGACCTGGCGAGCCTGCATGGCGCG
GGTGCAGCGGGACCCGGTTCTGGGTCACCCTCAGCCGCCGCTTCCTCATCCTGGCACACTCTCTTCACAG
CCGAAGAAGGCCAGTTGTATGGACCGTGTGGTGGTGGTGGGGGTGGTGGCGGCGGCGGCGGCGGCGGCGG
CGGCGGCGGCGGCGGCGGCGGCGGCGGCGAGGCGGGAGCTGTAGCCCCCTACGGCTACACTCGGCCCCCT
CAGGGGCTGGCGGGCCAGGAAAGCGACTTCACCGCACCTGATGTGTGGTACCCTGGCGGCATGGTGAGCA
GAGTGCCCTATCCCAGTCCCACTTGTGTCAAAAGCGAAATGGGCCCCTGGATGGATAGCTACTCCGGACC
TTACGGGGACATGCGTTTGGAGACTGCCAGGGACCATGTTTTGCCCATTGACTATTACTTTCCACCCCAG
AAGACCTGCCTGATCTGTGGAGATGAAGCTTCTGGGTGTCACTATGGAGCTCTCACATGTGGAAGCTGCA
AGGTCTTCTTCAAAAGAGCCGCTGAAGGGAAACAGAAGTACCTGTGCGCCAGCAGAAATGATTGCACTAT
TGATAAATTCCGAAGGAAAAATTGTCCATCTTGTCGTCTTCGGAAATGTTATGAAGCAGGGATGACTCTG
GGAGCCCGGAAGCTGAAGAAACTTGGTAATCTGAAACTACAGGAGGAAGGAGAGGCTTCCAGCACCACCA
GCCCCACTGAGGAGACAACCCAGAAGCTGACAGTGTCACACATTGAAGGCTATGAATGTCAGCCCATCTT
TCTGAATGTCCTGGAAGCCATTGAGCCAGGTGTAGTGTGTGCTGGACACGACAACAACCAGCCCGACTCC
TTTGCAGCCTTGCTCTCTAGCCTCAATGAACTGGGAGAGAGACAGCTTGTACACGTGGTCAAGTGGGCCA
AGGCCTTGCCTGGCTTCCGCAACTTACACGTGGACGACCAGATGGCTGTCATTCAGTACTCCTGGATGGG
GCTCATGGTGTTTGCCATGGGCTGGCGATCCTTCACCAATGTCAACTCCAGGATGCTCTACTTCGCCCCT
GATCTGGTTTTCAATGAGTACCGCATGCACAAGTCCCGGATGTACAGCCAGTGTGTCCGAATGAGGCACC
TCTCTCAAGAGTTTGGATGGCTCCAAATCACCCCCCAGGAATTCCTGTGCATGAAAGCACTGCTACTCTT
CAGCATTATTCCAGTGGATGGGCTGAAAAATCAAAAATTCTTTGATGAACTTCGAATGAACTACATCAAG
GAACTCGATCGTATCATTGCATGCAAAAGAAAAAATCCCACATCCTGCTCAAGACGCTTCTACCAGCTCA
CCAAGCTCCTGGACTCCGTGCAGCCTATTGCGAGAGAGCTGCATCAGTTCACTTTTGACCTGCTAATCAA
GTCACACATGGTGAGCGTGGACTTTCCGGAAATGATGGCAGAGATCATCTCTGTGCAAGTGCCCAAGATC
CTTTCTGGGAAAGTCAAGCCCATCTATTTCCACACCCAGTAGTAATGAACTAGTCCGTAACTTGAAAGTA
TTTCGATTTCTTGGCTTTATATATCTTGTGGAAAGGACGACCGCAGGTACGAGCGCGGTCAACC
