>Addgene plasmid #144129 | TFORF2554 | depositor partial sequence | sequence record 284512 | Barcode
CCGCAGGTACGAGCGCGGTCAACC
